>Addgene plasmid #11645 | pLVU-tTR-KRAB | depositor full sequence | sequence record 6991 | Author sequence
GTCGACGGATCGGGAGATCTCCCGATCCCCTATGGTGCACTCTCAGTACAATCTGCTCTGATGCCGCATA
GTTAAGCCAGTATCTGCTCCCTGCTTGTGTGTTGGAGGTCGCTGAGTAGTGCGCGAGCAAAATTTAAGCT
ACAACAAGGCAAGGCTTGACCGACAATTGCATGAAGAATCTGCTTAGGGTTAGGCGTTTTGCGCTGCTTC
GCGATGTACGGGCCAGATATACGCGTTGACATTGATTATTGACTAGTTATTAATAGTAATCAATTACGGG
GTCATTAGTTCATAGCCCATATATGGAGTTCCGCGTTACATAACTTACGGTAAATGGCCCGCCTGGCTGA
CCGCCCAACGACCCCCGCCCATTGACGTCAATAATGACGTATGTTCCCATAGTAACGCCAATAGGGACTT
TCCATTGACGTCAATGGGTGGAGTATTTACGGTAAACTGCCCACTTGGCAGTACATCAAGTGTATCATAT
GCCAAGTACGCCCCCTATTGACGTCAATGACGGTAAATGGCCCGCCTGGCATTATGCCCAGTACATGACC
TTATGGGACTTTCCTACTTGGCAGTACATCTACGTATTAGTCATCGCTATTACCATGGTGATGCGGTTTT
GGCAGTACATCAATGGGCGTGGATAGCGGTTTGACTCACGGGGATTTCCAAGTCTCCACCCCATTGACGT
CAATGGGAGTTTGTTTTGGCACCAAAATCAACGGGACTTTCCAAAATGTCGTAACAACTCCGCCCCATTG
ACGCAAATGGGCGGTAGGCGTGTACGGTGGGAGGTCTATATAAGCAGCGCGTTTTGCCTGTACTGGGTCT
CTCTGGTTAGACCAGATCTGAGCCTGGGAGCTCTCTGGCTAACTAGGGAACCCACTGCTTAAGCCTCAAT
AAAGCTTGCCTTGAGTGCTTCAAGTAGTGTGTGCCCGTCTGTTGTGTGACTCTGGTAACTAGAGATCCCT
CAGACCCTTTTAGTCAGTGTGGAAAATCTCTAGCAGTGGCGCCCGAACAGGGACTTGAAAGCGAAAGGGA
AACCAGAGGAGCTCTCTCGACGCAGGACTCGGCTTGCTGAAGCGCGCACGGCAAGAGGCGAGGGGCGGCG
ACTGGTGAGTACGCCAAAAATTTTGACTAGCGGAGGCTAGAAGGAGAGAGATGGGTGCGAGAGCGTCAGT
ATTAAGCGGGGGAGAATTAGATCGCGATGGGAAAAAATTCGGTTAAGGCCAGGGGGAAAGAAAAAATATA
AATTAAAACATATAGTATGGGCAAGCAGGGAGCTAGAACGATTCGCAGTTAATCCTGGCCTGTTAGAAAC
ATCAGAAGGCTGTAGACAAATACTGGGACAGCTACAACCATCCCTTCAGACAGGATCAGAAGAACTTAGA
TCATTATATAATACAGTAGCAACCCTCTATTGTGTGCATCAAAGGATAGAGATAAAAGACACCAAGGAAG
CTTTAGACAAGATAGAGGAAGAGCAAAACAAAAGTAAGACCACCGCACAGCAAGCGGCCGCTGATCTTCA
GACCTGGAGGAGGAGATATGAGGGACAATTGGAGAAGTGAATTATATAAATATAAAGTAGTAAAAATTGA
ACCATTAGGAGTAGCACCCACCAAGGCAAAGAGAAGAGTGGTGCAGAGAGAAAAAAGAGCAGTGGGAATA
GGAGCTTTGTTCCTTGGGTTCTTGGGAGCAGCAGGAAGCACTATGGGCGCAGCGTCAATGACGCTGACGG
TACAGGCCAGACAATTATTGTCTGGTATAGTGCAGCAGCAGAACAATTTGCTGAGGGCTATTGAGGCGCA
ACAGCATCTGTTGCAACTCACAGTCTGGGGCATCAAGCAGCTCCAGGCAAGAATCCTGGCTGTGGAAAGA
TACCTAAAGGATCAACAGCTCCTGGGGATTTGGGGTTGCTCTGGAAAACTCATTTGCACCACTGCTGTGC
CTTGGAATGCTAGTTGGAGTAATAAATCTCTGGAACAGATTTGGAATCACACGACCTGGATGGAGTGGGA
CAGAGAAATTAACAATTACACAAGCTTAATACACTCCTTAATTGAAGAATCGCAAAACCAGCAAGAAAAG
AATGAACAAGAATTATTGGAATTAGATAAATGGGCAAGTTTGTGGAATTGGTTTAACATAACAAATTGGC
TGTGGTATATAAAATTATTCATAATGATAGTAGGAGGCTTGGTAGGTTTAAGAATAGTTTTTGCTGTACT
TTCTATAGTGAATAGAGTTAGGCAGGGATATTCACCATTATCGTTTCAGACCCACCTCCCAACCCCGAGG
GGACCCGACAGGCCCGAAGGAATAGAAGAAGAAGGTGGAGAGAGAGACAGAGACAGATCCATTCGATTAG
TGAACGGATCGGCACTGCGTGCGCCAATTCTGCAGACAAATGGCAGTATTCATCCACAATTTTAAAAGAA
AAGGGGGGATTGGGGGGTACAGTGCAGGGGAAAGAATAGTAGACATAATAGCAACAGACATACAAACTAA
AGAATTACAAAAACAAATTACAAAAATTCAAAATTTTCGGGTTTATTACAGGGACAGCAGAGATCCAGTT
TGGTTAATTAACCCGTGTCGGCTCCAGATCTGGCCTCCGCGCCGGGTTTTGGCGCCTCCCGCGGGCGCCC
CCCTCCTCACGGCGAGCGCTGCCACGTCAGACGAAGGGCGCAGCGAGCGTCCTGATCCTTCCGCCCGGAC
GCTCAGGACAGCGGCCCGCTGCTCATAAGACTCGGCCTTAGAACCCCAGTATCAGCAGAAGGACATTTTA
GGACGGGACTTGGGTGACTCTAGGGCACTGGTTTTCTTTCCAGAGAGCGGAACAGGCGAGGAAAAGTAGT
CCCTTCTCGGCGATTCTGCGGAGGGATCTCCGTGGGGCGGTGAACGCCGATGATTATATAAGGACGCGCC
GGGTGTGGCACAGCTAGTTCCGTCGCAGCCGGGATTTGGGTCGCGGTTCTTGTTTGTGGATCGCTGTGAT
CGTCACTTGGTGAGTAGCGGGCTGCTGGGCTGGCCGGGGCTTTCGTGGCCGCCGGGCCGCTCGGTGGGAC
GGAAGCGTGTGGAGAGACCGCCAAGGGCTGTAGTCTGGGTCCGCGAGCAAGGTTGCCCTGAACTGGGGGT
TGGGGGGAGCGCAGCAAAATGGCGGCTGTTCCCGAGTCTTGAATGGAAGACGCTTGTGAGGCGGGCTGTG
AGGTCGTTGAAACAAGGTGGGGGGCATGGTGGGCGGCAAGAACCCAAGGTCTTGAGGCCTTCGCTAATGC
GGGAAAGCTCTTATTCGGGTGAGATGGGCTGGGGCACCATCTGGGGACCCTGACGTGAAGTTTGTCACTG
ACTGGAGAACTCGGTTTGTCGTCTGTTGCGGGGGCGGCAGTTATGGCGGTGCCGTTGGGCAGTGCACCCG
TACCTTTGGGAGCGCGCGCCCTCGTCGTGTCGTGACGTCACCCGTTCTGTTGGCTTATAATGCAGGGTGG
GGCCACCTGCCGGTAGGTGTGCGGTAGGCTTTTCTCCGTCGCAGGACGCAGGGTTCGGGCCTAGGGTAGG
CTCTCCTGAATCGACAGGCGCCGGACCTCTGGTGAGGGGAGGGATAAGTGAGGCGTCAGTTTCTTTGGTC
GGTTTTATGTACCTATCTTCTTAAGTAGCTGAAGCTCCGGTTTTGAACTATGCGCTCGGGGTTGGCGAGT
GTGTTTTGTGAAGTTTTTTAGGCACCTTTTGAAATGTAATCATTTGGGTCAATATGTAATTTTCAGTGTT
AGACTAGTAAATTGTCCGCTAAATTCTGGCCGTTTTTGGCTTTTTTGTTAGACAGGATCCCCGGGTACCG
GTCGCCACCATGGTGAGCAAGGGCGAGGAGCTGTTCACCGGGGTGGTGCCCATCCTGGTCGAGCTGGACG
GCGACGTAAACGGCCACAAGTTCAGCGTGTCCGGCGAGGGCGAGGGCGATGCCACCTACGGCAAGCTGAC
CCTGAAGTTCATCTGCACCACCGGCAAGCTGCCCGTGCCCTGGCCCACCCTCGTGACCACCCTGACCTAC
GGCGTGCAGTGCTTCAGCCGCTACCCCGACCACATGAAGCAGCACGACTTCTTCAAGTCCGCCATGCCCG
AAGGCTACGTCCAGGAGCGCACCATCTTCTTCAAGGACGACGGCAACTACAAGACCCGCGCCGAGGTGAA
GTTCGAGGGCGACACCCTGGTGAACCGCATCGAGCTGAAGGGCATCGACTTCAAGGAGGACGGCAACATC
CTGGGGCACAAGCTGGAGTACAACTACAACAGCCACAACGTCTATATCATGGCCGACAAGCAGAAGAACG
GCATCAAGGTGAACTTCAAGATCCGCCACAACATCGAGGACGGCAGCGTGCAGCTCGCCGACCACTACCA
GCAGAACACCCCCATCGGCGACGGCCCCGTGCTGCTGCCCGACAACCACTACCTGAGCACCCAGTCCGCC
CTGAGCAAAGACCCCAACGAGAAGCGCGATCACATGGTCCTGCTGGAGTTCGTGACCGCCGCCGGGATCA
CTCTCGGCATGGACGAGCTGTACAAGTAAAGCGGCCGCGACTCTAGAATTCCGCCCCCCCCCCCCTAACG
TTACTGGCCGAAGCCGCTTGGAATAAGGCCGGTGTGCGTTTGTCTATATGTTATTTTCCACCATATTGCC
GTCTTTTGGCAATGTGAGGGCCCGGAAACCTGGCCCTGTCTTCTTGACGAGCATTCCTAGGGGTCTTTCC
CCTCTCGCCAAAGGAATGCAAGGTCTGTTGAATGTCGTGAAGGAAGCAGTTCCTCTGGAAGCTTCTTGAA
GACAAACAACGTCTGTAGCGACCCTTTGCAGGCAGCGGAACCCCCCACCTGGCGACAGGTGCCTCTGCGG
CCAAAAGCCACGTGTATAAGATACACCTGCAAAGGCGGCACAACCCCAGTGCCACGTTGTGAGTTGGATA
GTTGTGGAAAGAGTCAAATGGCTCTCCTCAAGCGTATTCAACAAGGGGCTGAAGGATGCCCAGAAGGTAC
CCCATTGTATGGGATCTGATCTGGGGCCTCGGTGCACATGCTTTACATGTGTTTAGTCGAGGTTAAAAAA
CGTCTAGGCCCCCCGAACCACGGGGACGTGGTTTTCCTTTGAAAAACACGATGATAATACCATGGCTAGA
TTAGATAAAAGTAAAGTGATTAACAGCGCATTAGAGCTGCTTAATGAGGTCGGAATCGAAGGTTTAACAA
CCCGTAAACTCGCCCAGAAGCTAGGTGTAGAGCAGCCTACATTGTATTGGCATGTAAAAAATAAGCGGGC
TTTGCTCGACGCCTTAGCCATTGAGATGTTAGATAGGCACCATACTCACTTTTGCCCTTTAGAAGGGGAA
AGCTGGCAAGATTTTTTACGTAATAACGCTAAAAGTTTTAGATGTGCTTTACTAAGTCATCGCGATGGAG
CAAAAGTACATTTAGGTACACGGCCTACAGAAAAACAGTATGAAACTCTCGAAAATCAATTAGCCTTTTT
ATGCCAACAAGGTTTTTCACTAGAGAATGCATTATATGCACTCAGCGCTGTGGGGCATTTTACTTTAGGT
TGCGTATTGGAAGATCAAGAGCATCAAGTCGCTAAAGAAGAAAGGGAAACACCTACTACTGATAGTATGC
CGCCATTATTACGACAAGCTATCGAATTATTTGATCACCAAGGTGCAGAGCCAGCCTTCTTATTCGGCCT
TGAATTGATCATATGCGGATTAGAAAAACAACTTAAATGTGAAAGTGGGTCGCCAAAAAAGAAGAGAAAG
GTCGACGGCGGTGGTGCTTTGTCTCCTCAGCACTCTGCTGTCACTCAAGGAAGTATCATCAAGAACAAGG
AGGGCATGGATGCTAAGTCACTAACTGCCTGGTCCCGGACACTGGTGACCTTCAAGGATGTATTTGTGGA
CTTCACCAGGGAGGAGTGGAAGCTGCTGGACACTGCTCAGCAGATCGTGTACAGAAATGTGATGCTGGAG
AACTATAAGAACCTGGTTTCCTTGGGTTATCAGCTTACTAAGCCAGATGTGATCCTCCGGTTGGAGAAGG
GAGAAGAGCCCTGGCTGGTGGAGAGAGAAATTCACCAAGAGACCCATCCTGATTCAGAGACTGCATTTGA
AATCAAATCATCAGTTTAAGGATCTCGACTAGCTAGTAGCTAGCTAGCTAGTCGAGCTCAACTTCGAATT
CGATATCAAGCTTATCGATAATCAACCTCTGGATTACAAAATTTGTGAAAGATTGACTGGTATTCTTAAC
TATGTTGCTCCTTTTACGCTATGTGGATACGCTGCTTTAATGCCTTTGTATCATGCTATTGCTTCCCGTA
TGGCTTTCATTTTCTCCTCCTTGTATAAATCCTGGTTGCTGTCTCTTTATGAGGAGTTGTGGCCCGTTGT
CAGGCAACGTGGCGTGGTGTGCACTGTGTTTGCTGACGCAACCCCCACTGGTTGGGGCATTGCCACCACC
TGTCAGCTCCTTTCCGGGACTTTCGCTTTCCCCCTCCCTATTGCCACGGCGGAACTCATCGCCGCCTGCC
TTGCCCGCTGCTGGACAGGGGCTCGGCTGTTGGGCACTGACAATTCCGTGGTGTTGTCGGGGAAATCATC
GTCCTTTCCTTGGCTGCTCGCCTGTGTTGCCACCTGGATTCTGCGCGGGACGTCCTTCTGCTACGTCCCT
TCGGCCCTCAATCCAGCGGACCTTCCTTCCCGCGGCCTGCTGCCGGCTCTGCGGCCTCTTCCGCGTCTTC
GCCTTCGCCCTCAGACGAGTCGGATCTCCCTTTGGGCCGCCTCCCCGCATCGATACCGTCGACCTCGAGA
CCTAGAAAAACATGGAGCAATCACAAGTAGCAATACAGCAGCTACCAATGCTGATTGTGCCTGGCTAGAA
GCACAAGAGGAGGAGGAGGTGGGTTTTCCAGTCACACCTCAGGTACCTTTAAGACCAATGACTTACAAGG
CAGCTGTAGATCTTAGCCACTTTTTAAAAGAAAAGGGGGGACTGGAAGGGCTAATTCACTCCCAACGAAG
ACAAGATATCCTTGATCTGTGGATCTACCACACACAAGGCTACTTCCCTGATTGGCAGAACTACACACCA
GGGCCAGGGATCAGATATCCACTGACCTTTGGATGGTGCTACAAGCTAGTACCAGTTGAGCAAGAGAAGG
TAGAAGAAGCCAATGAAGGAGAGAACACCCGCTTGTTACACCCTGTGAGCCTGCATGGGATGGATGACCC
GGAGAGAGAAGTATTAGAGTGGAGGTTTGACAGCCGCCTAGCATTTCATCACATGGCCCGAGAGCTGCAT
CCGGACTGTACTGGGTCTCTCTGGTTAGACCAGATCTGAGCCTGGGAGCTCTCTGGCTAACTAGGGAACC
CACTGCTTAAGCCTCAATAAAGCTTGCCTTGAGTGCTTCAAGTAGTGTGTGCCCGTCTGTTGTGTGACTC
TGGTAACTAGAGATCCCTCAGACCCTTTTAGTCAGTGTGGAAAATCTCTAGCAGGGCCCGTTTAAACCCG
CTGATCAGCCTCGACTGTGCCTTCTAGTTGCCAGCCATCTGTTGTTTGCCCCTCCCCCGTGCCTTCCTTG
ACCCTGGAAGGTGCCACTCCCACTGTCCTTTCCTAATAAAATGAGGAAATTGCATCGCATTGTCTGAGTA
GGTGTCATTCTATTCTGGGGGGTGGGGTGGGGCAGGACAGCAAGGGGGAGGATTGGGAAGACAATAGCAG
GCATGCTGGGGATGCGGTGGGCTCTATGGCTTCTGAGGCGGAAAGAACCAGCTGGGGCTCTAGGGGGTAT
CCCC
[124 nt withheld, positions 7845-7968]
C
[91 nt withheld, positions 7970-8060]
A
[49 nt withheld, positions 8062-8110]
CCTTTGACGTTGGAGTCCACGTTCTTT
[37 nt withheld, positions 8138-8174]
ACCCTATCTCGGTCTATTCTTTTGATTTATAAGGGATTTTGCCGATTTCGGCCTATTGGTTAAAAAATGA
GCTGATTTAACAAAAATTTAACGCGAATTAATTCTGTGGAATGTGTGTCAGTTAGGGTGTGGAAAGTCCC
CAGGCTCCCCAGCAGGCAGAAGTATGCAAAGCATGCATCTCAATTAGTCAGCAACCAGGTGTGGAAAGTC
CCCAGGCTCCCCAGCAGGCAGAAGTATGCAAAGCATGCATCTCAATTAGTCAGCAACCATAGTCCCGCCC
CTAACTCCGCCCATCCCGCCCCTAACTCCGCCCAGTTCCGCCCATTCTCCGCCCCATGGCTGACTAATTT
TTTTTATTTATGCAGAGGCCGAGGCCGCCTCTGCCTCTGAGCTATTCCAGAAGTAGTGAGGAGGCTTTTT
TGGAGGCCTAGGCTTTTGCAAAAAGCTCCCGGGAGCTTGTATATCCATTTTCGGATCTGATCAGCACGTG
TTGACAATTAATCATCGGCATAGTATATCGGCATAGTATAATACGACAAGGTGAGGAACTAAACCATGGC
CAAGTTGACCAGTGCCGTTCCGGTGCTCACCGCGCGCGACGTCGCCGGAGCGGTCGAGTTCTGGACCGAC
CGGCTCGGGTTCTCCCGGGACTTCGTGGAGGACGACTTCGCCGGTGTGGTCCGGGACGACGTGACCCTGT
TCATCAGCGCGGTCCAGGACCAGGTGGTGCCGGACAACACCCTGGCCTGGGTGTGGGTGCGCGGCCTGGA
CGAGCTGTACGCCGAGTGGTCGGAGGTCGTGTCCACGAACTTCCGGGACGCCTCCGGGCCGGCCATGACC
GAGATCGGCGAGCAGCCGTGGGGGCGGGAGTTCGCCCTGCGCGACCCGGCCGGCAACTGCGTGCACTTCG
TGGCCGAGGAGCAGGACTGACACGTGCTACGAGATTTCGATTCCACCGCCGCCTTCTATGAAAGGTTGGG
CTTCGGAATCGTTTTCCGGGACGCCGGCTGGATGATCCTCCAGCGCGGGGATCTCATGCTGGAGTTCTTC
GCCCACCCCAACTTGTTTATTGCAGCTTATAATGGTTACAAATAAAGCAATAGCATCACAAATTTCACAA
ATAAAGCATTTTTTTCACTGCATTCTAGTTGTGGTTTGTCCAAACTCATCAATGTATCTTATCATGTCTG
TATACCGTCGACCTCTAGCTAGAGCTTGGCGTAATCATGGTCATAGCTGTTTCCTGTGTGAAATTGTTAT
CCGCTCACAATTCCACACAACATACGAGCCGGAAGCATAAAGTGTAAAGCCTGGGGTGCCTAATGAGTGA
GCTAACTCACATTAATTGCGTTGCGCTCACTGCCCGCTTTCCAGTCGGGAAACCTGTCGTGCCAGCTGCA
TTAATGAATCGGCCAACGCGCGGGGAGAGGCGGTTTGCGTATTGGGCGCTCTTCCGCTTCCTCGCTCACT
GACTCGCTGCGCTCGGTCGTTCGGCTGCGGCGAGCGGTATCAGCTCACTCAAAGGCGGTAATACGGTTAT
CCACAGAATCAGGGGATAACGCAGGAAAGAACATGTGAGCAAAAGGCCAGCAAAAGGCCAGGAACCGTAA
AAAGGCCGCGTTGCTGGCGTTTTTCCATAGGCTCCGCCCCCCTGACGAGCATCACAAAAATCGACGCTCA
AGTCAGAGGTGGCGAAACCCGACAGGACTATAAAGATACCAGGCGTTTCCCCCTGGAAGCTCCCTCGTGC
GCTCTCCTGTTCCGACCCTGCCGCTTACCGGATACCTGTCCGCCTTTCTCCCTTCGGGAAGCGTGGCGCT
TTCTCATAGCTCACGCTGTAGGTATCTCAGTTCGGTGTAGGTCGTTCGCTCCAAGCTGGGCTGTGTGCAC
GAACCCCCCGTTCAGCCCGACCGCTGCGCCTTATCCGGTAACTATCGTCTTGAGTCCAACCCGGTAAGAC
ACGACTTATCGCCACTGGCAGCAGCCACTGGTAACAGGATTAGCAGAGCGAGGTATGTAGGCGGTGCTAC
AGAGTTCTTGAAGTGGTGGCCTAACTACGGCTACACTAGAAGAACAGTATTTGGTATCTGCGCTCTGCTG
AAGCCAGTTACCTTCGGAAAAAGAGTTGGTAGCTCTTGATCCGGCAAACAAACCACCGCTGGTAGCGGTG
GTTTTTTTGTTTGCAAGCAGCAGATTACGCGCAGAAAAAAAGGATCTCAAGAAGATCCTTTGATCTTTTC
TACGGGGTCTGACGCTCAGTGGAACGAAAACTCACGTTAAGGGATTTTGGTCATGAGATTATCAAAAAGG
ATCTTCACCTAGATCCTTTTAAATTAAAAATGAAGTTTTAAATCAATCTAAAGTATATATGAGTAAACTT
GGTCTGACAGTTACCAATGCTTAATCAGTGAGGCACCTATCTCAGCGATCTGTCTATTTCGTTCATCCAT
AGTTGCCTGACTCCCCGTCGTGTAGATAACTACGATACGGGAGGGCTTACCATCTGGCCCCAGTGCTGCA
ATGATACCGCGAGACCCACGCTCACCGGCTCCAGATTTATCAGCAATAAACCAGCCAGCCGGAAGGGCCG
AGCGCAGAAGTGGTCCTGCAACTTTATCCGCCTCCATCCAGTCTATTAATTGTTGCCGGGAAGCTAGAGT
AAGTAGTTCGCCAGTTAATAGTTTGCGCAACGTTGTTGCCATTGCTACAGGCATCGTGGTGTCACGCTCG
TCGTTTGGTATGGCTTCATTCAGCTCCGGTTCCCAACGATCAAGGCGAGTTACATGATCCCCCATGTTGT
GCAAAAAAGCGGTTAGCTCCTTCGGTCCTCCGATCGTTGTCAGAAGTAAGTTGGCCGCAGTGTTATCACT
CATGGTTATGGCAGCACTGCATAATTCTCTTACTGTCATGCCATCCGTAAGATGCTTTTCTGTGACTGGT
GAGTACTCAACCAAGTCATTCTGAGAATAGTGTATGCGGCGACCGAGTTGCTCTTGCCCGGCGTCAATAC
GGGATAATACCGCGCCACATAGCAGAACTTTAAAAGTGCTCATCATTGGAAAACGTTCTTCGGGGCGAAA
ACTCTCAAGGATCTTACCGCTGTTGAGATCCAGTTCGATGTAACCCACTCGTGCACCCAACTGATCTTCA
GCATCTTTTACTTTCACCAGCGTTTCTGGGTGAGCAAAAACAGGAAGGCAAAATGCCGCAAAAAAGGGAA
TAAGGGCGACACGGAAATGTTGAATACTCATACTCTTCCTTTTTCAATATTATTGAAGCATTTATCAGGG
TTATTGTCTCATGAGCGGATACATATTTGAATGTATTTAGAAAAATAAACAAATAGGGGTTCCGCGCACA
TTTCCCCGAAAAGTGCCACCTGAC
Features (pLannotate 1.2.2; 34 found; start..end, strand, type, name):
     31..83      -  misc_feature   bom (fragment): basis of mobility region from pBR322
    238..617     +  enhancer       CMV enhancer: human cytomegalovirus immediate early enhancer
    618..817     +  promoter       CMV promoter: human cytomegalovirus (CMV) immediate early promoter
    835..1015    +  LTR            5' LTR (truncated): truncated 5' long terminal repeat (LTR) from HIV-1
   1062..1187    +  misc_feature   HIV-1 Ψ: packaging signal of human immunodeficiency virus type 1
   1171..1534    +  CDS            HIV-1 gag (fragment): gag protein from human immunodeficiency virus 1; gag
   1680..1913    +  misc_feature   RRE: The Rev response element (RRE) of HIV-1 allows for Rev-dependent mRNA export from the nucleus to the cytoplasm.
   2290..2390    +  CDS            Rev (fragment): human immunodeficiency virus 1 (HIV-1) Rev protein; rev; enhances nuclear export of unspliced and incompletely spliced viral mRNAs
   2440..2557    +  misc_feature   cPPT/CTS: central polypurine tract and central termination sequence of HIV-1
   2622..3833    +  promoter       UbC promoter: human ubiquitin C promoter
   3860..4579    +  CDS            EGFP: the original enhanced GFP (Yang et al., 1996) mammalian codon-optimized
   4618..5169    +  misc_feature   IRES: internal ribosome entry site (IRES) of the encephalomyocarditis virus (EMCV)
   5176..5791    +  CDS            TetR (fragment): tetracycline repressor TetR; tetR from transposon Tn10; TetR binds to the tetracycline operator tetO to inhibit transcription. This inhibition can be relieved by adding tetracycline or doxycycline.
   5793..5812    +  CDS            SV40 NLS (fragment): nuclear localization signal of SV40 (simian virus 40) large T antigen
   5916..6110    +  CDS            KRAB: Krüppel-associated box (KRAB) transcriptional repression domain from the human zinc finger protein ZNF10 (Margolin et al., 1994)
   6226..6250    +  misc_feature   MCS (fragment): pBluescript multiple cloning site
   6250..6838    +  misc_feature   WPRE: woodchuck hepatitis virus posttranscriptional regulatory element
   6775..7356    +  CDS            nef (fragment): NEF_HV1H2 - Experimental evidence at protein level: Swiss-Prot protein existence level 1. Extracellular Nef protein targets CD4(+) T-lymphocytes for apoptosis by interacting with CXCR4 surface receptors. From Human immunodeficiency virus type 1 group M subtype B (isolate HXB2) (HIV-1).
   7363..7543    +  LTR            5' LTR (truncated): truncated 5' long terminal repeat (LTR) from HIV-1
   7575..7799    +  polyA_signal   bGH poly(A) signal: bovine growth hormone polyadenylation signal
   7803..7824    +  promoter       SV40 promoter (fragment): SV40 enhancer and early promoter
   7845..8273    +  rep_origin     f1 ori (sequence partly withheld): f1 bacteriophage origin of replication; arrow indicates direction of (+) strand synthesis
   8287..8616    +  promoter       SV40 promoter: SV40 enhancer and early promoter
   8664..8711    +  promoter       EM7 promoter: synthetic bacterial promoter&nbsp
   8730..9104    +  CDS            BleoR: antibiotic-binding protein; Sh ble from Streptoalloteichus hindustanus; confers resistance to bleomycin, phleomycin, and Zeocin™
   9114..9239    +  CDS            ble (fragment): BLE_KLEPN - Experimental evidence at protein level: Swiss-Prot protein existence level 1. Binding protein with a strong affinity to the bleomycin family of antibiotics. Binds to CL990; an antimitotic-antibiotic compound. From Klebsiella pneumoniae.
   9234..9355    +  polyA_signal   SV40 poly(A) signal: SV40 polyadenylation signal
   9426..9448    -  protein_bind   lac operator (fragment): The lac repressor binds to the lac operator to inhibit transcription in E. coli. This inhibition can be relieved by adding lactose or isopropyl-β-D-thiogalactopyranoside (IPTG). lac repressor encoded by lacI
   9452..9482    -  promoter       lac promoter: promoter for the E. coli lac operon
   9497..9518    -  protein_bind   CAP binding site: CAP binding activates transcription in the presence of cAMP. E. coli catabolite activator protein
   9531..9623    -  CDS            lacI (fragment): lac repressor; lacI; The lac repressor binds to the lac operator to inhibit transcription in E. coli. This inhibition can be relieved by adding lactose or isopropyl-β-D-thiogalactopyranoside (IPTG).
   9806..10394   -  rep_origin     ori: high-copy-number ColE1/pMB1/pBR322/pUC origin of replication
  10565..11425   -  CDS            AmpR: β-lactamase; bla; confers resistance to ampicillin, carbenicillin, and related antibiotics
  11426..11530   -  promoter       AmpR promoter: bla
