[The description below was written by a language model from this plasmid's Addgene catalogue record and pLannotate feature annotations shown in this document.]
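Description:
pLVU-tTR-KRAB is an 11.6 kb third-generation HIV-1-based lentiviral vector for mammalian expression, designed as the regulator component of a doxycycline-controlled (Tet-on) system for conditional transgene expression and/or shRNA knockdown. In bacteria it is maintained through a high-copy ColE1/pUC-type origin with ampicillin resistance. The backbone also carries an f1 origin and an SV40/EM7-driven bleomycin/Zeocin resistance cassette that lies outside the viral genome. Recombination-reduced E. coli strains are recommended because of the repeated LTR sequences.

Viral genomic RNA is transcribed from a chimeric CMV enhancer/promoter fused to a truncated 5' LTR, which makes production Tat-independent as expected for a third-generation design. It includes the Ψ packaging signal with a gag fragment, the RRE for Rev-dependent nuclear export, and the cPPT/CTS element. It ends in a truncated 3' LTR followed by a bGH polyadenylation signal.

The internal cassette uses the human ubiquitin C promoter to drive a bicistronic transcript: EGFP, then an EMCV IRES, then tTR-KRAB, with a WPRE downstream to enhance expression. tTR-KRAB is a fusion of the Tn10 tetracycline repressor, an SV40 nuclear localization signal and the KRAB repression domain of ZNF10. It binds tetO sites and silences nearby promoters, and doxycycline releases it to restore expression.

The record notes that this version contains no tetO, so its own cassette should be expressed constitutively, with EGFP marking transduced cells. It can therefore supply the repressor to control a separate tetO-containing vector. According to the depositor, an H1-shRNA cassette can also be subcloned into it from the companion vector pLVTHM. Packaging plasmids are supplied separately.
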