Addgene plasmid #11645: pLVU-tTR-KRAB
Purpose: Tet-regulated (Tet-on) lentiviral vector for transgene (hUbiquitin promoter) - AND/OR - shRNA (H1 promoter when subcloned from pLVTHM (Addgene#12247)) - 3rd generation
Depositing lab: Patrick Aebischer & Didier Trono. Depositing organization: Swiss Federal Institute of Technology (EPFL). Publication: A versatile tool for conditional gene expression and knockdown. Szulc J, Wiznerowicz M, Sauvain MO, Trono D, Aebischer P. Nat Methods. 2006 Feb;3(2):109-16. doi: 10.1038/nmeth846 PubMed 16432520.
Backbone
  Vector backbone: None
  Backbone size w/o insert (bp): 11558
  Vector type: Mammalian Expression, Lentiviral
Growth in bacteria
  Bacterial resistance: Ampicillin, 100 μg/mL
  Growth temperature: 37°C
  Growth strain: Stbl3
  Growth instructions: Use Stbl3 or HB101 to reduce chance of recombination. Grow at 37C
  Copy number: High Copy
Gene/Insert
  Gene/Insert name: hUbiquitin C, GFP, tTR-KRAB, no tetO
  Cloning method: Restriction Enzyme
  Sequencing primers: 5′ See map
Terms and licenses: Academic/Nonprofit Terms; Industry Terms: Not Available to Industry
Depositor comments: pLVTHM and packaging plasmid for this system are also available at Addgene http://www.addgene.org/rnaitools Please visit Trono lab website http://tronolab.epfl.ch to see frequently asked questions on cloning strategies and packaging.
How to cite: pLVU-tTR-KRAB was a gift from Patrick Aebischer & Didier Trono (Addgene plasmid # 11645 ; http://n2t.net/addgene:11645 ; RRID:Addgene_11645)
