>Addgene plasmid #11645 | pLVU-tTR-KRAB | addgene partial sequence | sequence record 18467 | EGFP-N 5'-CGTCGCCGTCCAGCTCGACCAG-3'
TCCTCGCCCTTGCTCACCATGGTGGCGACCGGTACCCGGGGATCCTCTAGAGTCGACCTGCAGCCCAAGC
TTCGTCTAACAAAAAAGCCAAAAACGGCCAGAATTTAGCGGACAATTTACTAGTCTAACACTGAAAATTA
CATATTGACCCAAATGATTACATTTCAAAAGGTGCCTAAAAAACTTCACAAAACACACTCGCCAACCCCG
AGCGCATAGTTCAAAACCGGAGCTTCAGCTACTTAAGAAGATAGGTACATAAAACCGACCAAAGAAACTG
ACGCCTCACTTATCCCTCCCCTCACCAGAGGTCCGGCGCCTGTCGATTCAGGAGAGCCTACCCTAGGCCC
GAACCCTGCGTCCTGCGACGGAGAAAAGCCTACCGCACACCTACCGGCAGGTGGCCCCACCCTGCATTAT
AAGCCAACAGAACGGGTGACGTCACGACACGACGAGGGCGCGCGCTCCCAAAGGTACGGGTGCACTGCCC
AACGGCACCGCCATAACTGCCGCCCCCGCAACAGACGACAAACCGAGTTCTCCAGTCAGTGACAAACTTC
ACGTCAGGGTCCCCAGATGGTGCCCCAGCCCATCTCACCCGAATAATAGCTTTCCCGCATTAACGAACGC
CTCAAGACCTTGGGTTCTTGCCGCCCACCATGCCCCCCACCTTGTT
