>Addgene plasmid #11645 | pLVU-tTR-KRAB | addgene partial sequence | sequence record 18468 | IRES-F 5'-TGGCTCTCCTCAAGCGTATT-3'
CCATTGTATGGGATCTGATCTGGGGCCTCGGTGCACATGCTTTACATGTGTTTAGTCGAGGTTAAAAAAC
GTCTAGGCCCCCCGAACCACGGGGACGTGGTTTTCCTTTGAAAAACACGATGATAATACCATGGCTAGAT
TAGATAAAAGTAAAGTGATTAACAGCGCATTAGAGCTGCTTAATGAGGTCGGAATCGAAGGTTTAACAAC
CCGTAAACTCGCCCAGAAGCTAGGTGTAGAGCAGCCTACATTGTATTGGCATGTAAAAAATAAGCGGGCT
TTGCTCGACGCCTTAGCCATTGAGATGTTAGATAGGCACCATACTCACTTTTGCCCTTTAGAAGGGGAAA
GCTGGCAAGATTTTTTACGTAATAACGCTAAAAGTTTTAGATGTGCTTTACTAAGTCATCGCGATGGAGC
AAAAGTACATTTAGGTACACGGCCTACAGAAAAACAGTATGAAACTCTCGAAAATCAATTAGCCTTTTTA
TGCCAACAAGGTTTTTCACTAGAGAATGCATTATATGCACTCAGCGCTGTGGGGCATTTTACTTTAGGTT
GCGTATTGGAAGATCAAGAGCATCAAGTCGCTAAAAAAGAAAGGGAAACACCTACTACTGATAGTATGCC
GCCATTATTACGACAAG
